>Addgene plasmid #70119 | pEMS2158 | depositor full sequence | sequence record 124928 | pEMS2158 sequence 4379 bps
CTGCGCGCTCGCTCGCTCACTGAGGCCGCCCGGGCAAAGCCCGGGCGTCGGGCGACCTTTGGTCGCCCGG
CCTCAGTGAGCGAGCGAGCGCGCAGAGAGGGAGTGGCCAACTCCATCACTAGGGGTTCCTTGTAGTTAAT
GATTAACCCGCCATGCTACTTATCTACGTAGCCATGCTCTAGGAAGATCGGAATTCCCTAGGCCGGCCAC
GCGTGGCGCGCCGAAGTTGGTCGTGAGGCACTGGGCAGGTAAGTATCAAGGTTACAAGACAGGTTTAAGG
AGACCAATAGAAACTGGGCTTGTCGAGACAGAGAAGACTCTTGCGTTTCTGATAGGCACCTATTGGTCTT
ACTGACATCCACTTTGCCTTTCTCTCCACAGGTGTCCACTCCCAGGCGGCCGCCACCATGGTGAGCAAGG
GCGAGGAGCTGTTCACCGGGGTGGTGCCCATCCTGGTCGAGCTGGACGGCGACGTAAACGGCCACAAGTT
CAGCGTGTCCGGCGAGGGCGAGGGCGATGCCACCTACGGCAAGCTGACCCTGAAGTTCATCTGCACCACC
GGCAAGCTGCCCGTGCCCTGGCCCACCCTCGTGACCACCTTCACCTACGGCGTGCAGTGCTTCGCCCGCT
ACCCCGACCACATGAAGCAGCACGACTTCTTCAAGTCCGCCATGCCCGAAGGCTACGTCCAGGAGCGCAC
CATCTTCTTCAAGGACGACGGCAACTACAAGACCCGCGCCGAGGTGAAGTTCGAGGGCGACACCCTGGTG
AACCGCATCGAGCTGAAGGGCATCGACTTCAAGGAGGACGGCAACATCCTGGGGCACAAGCTGGAGTACA
ACTACAACAGCCACAAGGTCTATATCACCGCCGACAAGCAGAAGAACGGCATCAAGGTGAACTTCAAGAC
CCGCCACAACATCGAGGACGGCAGCGTGCAGCTCGCCGACCACTACCAGCAGAACACCCCCATCGGCGAC
GGCCCCGTGCTGCTGCCCGACAACCACTACCTGAGCACCCAGTCCGCCCTGAGCAAAGACCCCAACGAGA
AGCGCGATCACATGGTCCTGCTGGAGTTCGTGACCGCCGCCGGGATCACTCTCGGCATGGACGAGCTGTA
CAAGTAAGCGGCCGCGATCGCAGACATGATAAGATACATTGATGAGTTTGGACAAACCACAACTAGAATG
CAGTGAAAAAAATGCTTTATTTGTGAAATTTGTGATGCTATTGCTTTATTTGTAACCATTATAAGCTGCA
ATAAACAAGTTAACAACAACAATTGCATTCATTTTATGTTTCAGGTTCAGGGGGAGATGTGGGAGGTTTT
TTAAAGCAAGTAAAACCTCTACAAATGTGGTAGTCGAAATTCCCGATAAGGATCTTCCTAGAGCATGGCT
ACGTAGATAAGTAGCATGGCGGGTTAATCATTAACTACAAGGAACCCCTAGTGATGGAGTTGGCCACTCC
CTCTCTGCGCGCTCGCTCGCTCACTGAGGCCGGGCGACCAAAGGTCGCCCGACGCCCGGGCTTTGCCCGG
GCGGCCTCAGTGAGCGAGCGAGCGCGCAGCCTTAATTAACCTAATTCACTGGCCGTCGTTTTACAACGTC
GTGACTGGGAAAACCCTGGCGTTACCCAACTTAATCGCCTTGCAGCACATCCCCCTTTCGCCAGCTGGCG
TAATAGCGAAGAGGCCCGCACCGATCGCCCTTCCCAACAGTTGCGCAGCCTGAATGGCGAATGGG
[124 nt withheld, positions 1746-1869]
C
[91 nt withheld, positions 1871-1961]
A
[49 nt withheld, positions 1963-2011]
CCTTTGACGTTGGAGTCCACGTTCTTT
[37 nt withheld, positions 2039-2075]
ACCCTATCTCGGTCTATTCTTTTGATTTATAAGGGATTTTGCCGATTTCGGCCTATTGGTTAAAAAATGA
GCTGATTTAACAAAAATTTAACGCGAATTTTAACAAAATATTAACGCTTACAATTTAGGTGGCACTTTTC
GGGGAAATGTGCGCGGAACCCCTATTTGTTTATTTTTCTAAATACATTCAAATATGTATCCGCTCATGAG
ACAATAACCCTGATAAATGCTTCAATAATATTGAAAAAGGAAGAGTATGAGTATTCAACATTTCCGTGTC
GCCCTTATTCCCTTTTTTGCGGCATTTTGCCTTCCTGTTTTTGCTCACCCAGAAACGCTGGTGAAAGTAA
AAGATGCTGAAGATCAGTTGGGTGCACGAGTGGGTTACATCGAACTGGATCTCAACAGCGGTAAGATCCT
TGAGAGTTTTCGCCCCGAAGAACGTTTTCCAATGATGAGCACTTTTAAAGTTCTGCTATGTGGCGCGGTA
TTATCCCGTATTGACGCCGGGCAAGAGCAACTCGGTCGCCGCATACACTATTCTCAGAATGACTTGGTTG
AGTACTCACCAGTCACAGAAAAGCATCTTACGGATGGCATGACAGTAAGAGAATTATGCAGTGCTGCCAT
AACCATGAGTGATAACACTGCGGCCAACTTACTTCTGACAACGATCGGAGGACCGAAGGAGCTAACCGCT
TTTTTGCACAACATGGGGGATCATGTAACTCGCCTTGATCGTTGGGAACCGGAGCTGAATGAAGCCATAC
CAAACGACGAGCGTGACACCACGATGCCTGTAGCAATGGCAACAACGTTGCGCAAACTATTAACTGGCGA
ACTACTTACTCTAGCTTCCCGGCAACAATTAATAGACTGGATGGAGGCGGATAAAGTTGCAGGACCACTT
CTGCGCTCGGCCCTTCCGGCTGGCTGGTTTATTGCTGATAAATCTGGAGCCGGTGAGCGTGGGTCTCGCG
GTATCATTGCAGCACTGGGGCCAGATGGTAAGCCCTCCCGTATCGTAGTTATCTACACGACGGGGAGTCA
GGCAACTATGGATGAACGAAATAGACAGATCGCTGAGATAGGTGCCTCACTGATTAAGCATTGGTAACTG
TCAGACCAAGTTTACTCATATATACTTTAGATTGATTTAAAACTTCATTTTTAATTTAAAAGGATCTAGG
TGAAGATCCTTTTTGATAATCTCATGACCAAAATCCCTTAACGTGAGTTTTCGTTCCACTGAGCGTCAGA
CCCCGTAGAAAAGATCAAAGGATCTTCTTGAGATCCTTTTTTTCTGCGCGTAATCTGCTGCTTGCAAACA
AAAAAACCACCGCTACCAGCGGTGGTTTGTTTGCCGGATCAAGAGCTACCAACTCTTTTTCCGAAGGTAA
CTGGCTTCAGCAGAGCGCAGATACCAAATACTGTTCTTCTAGTGTAGCCGTAGTTAGGCCACCACTTCAA
GAACTCTGTAGCACCGCCTACATACCTCGCTCTGCTAATCCTGTTACCAGTGGCTGCTGCCAGTGGCGAT
AAGTCGTGTCTTACCGGGTTGGACTCAAGACGATAGTTACCGGATAAGGCGCAGCGGTCGGGCTGAACGG
GGGGTTCGTGCACACAGCCCAGCTTGGAGCGAACGACCTACACCGAACTGAGATACCTACAGCGTGAGCT
ATGAGAAAGCGCCACGCTTCCCGAAGGGAGAAAGGCGGACAGGTATCCGGTAAGCGGCAGGGTCGGAACA
GGAGAGCGCACGAGGGAGCTTCCAGGGGGAAACGCCTGGTATCTTTATAGTCCTGTCGGGTTTCGCCACC
TCTGACTTGAGCGTCGATTTTTGTGATGCTCGTCAGGGGGGCGGAGCCTATGGAAAAACGCCAGCAACGC
GGCCTTTTTACGGTTCCTGGCCTTTTGCTGGCCTTTTGCTCACATGTTCTTTCCTGCGTTATCCCCTGAT
TCTGTGGATAACCGTATTACCGCCTTTGAGTGAGCTGATACCGCTCGCCGCAGCCGAACGACCGAGCGCA
GCGAGTCAGTGAGCGAGGAAGCGGAAGAGCGCCCAATACGCAAACCGCCTCTCCCCGCGCGTTGGCCGAT
TCATTAATGCAGCTGGCACGACAGGTTTCCCGACTGGAAAGCGGGCAGTGAGCGCAACGCAATTAATGTG
AGTTAGCTCACTCATTAGGCACCCCAGGCTTTACACTTTATGCTTCCGGCTCGTATGTTGTGTGGAATTG
TGAGCGGATAACAATTTCACACAGGAAACAGCTATGACCATGATTACGCCAGATTTAATTAAGG
Features (pLannotate 1.2.2; 15 found; start..end, strand, type, name):
    249..381     +  intron         chimeric intron: chimera between introns from human β-globin and immunoglobulin heavy chain genes
    408..1127    +  CDS            EmGFP: Emerald GFP mammalian codon-optimized
   1150..1271    -  polyA_signal   SV40 poly(A) signal: SV40 polyadenylation signal
   1294..1362    -  CDS            large T antigen (fragment): large T antigen from SV40 (simian virus 40)
   1440..1570    +  repeat_region  AAV2 ITR (fragment): inverted terminal repeat of adeno-associated virus serotype 2 inverted
   1584..1741    +  CDS            lacZα (fragment): LacZα fragment of β-galactosidase; lacZ fragment
   1746..2174    +  rep_origin     f1 ori (sequence partly withheld): f1 bacteriophage origin of replication; arrow indicates direction of (+) strand synthesis
   2227..2331    +  promoter       AmpR promoter: bla
   2332..3192    +  CDS            AmpR: β-lactamase; bla; confers resistance to ampicillin, carbenicillin, and related antibiotics
   3363..3951    +  rep_origin     ori: high-copy-number ColE1/pMB1/pBR322/pUC origin of replication
   4134..4226    +  CDS            lacI (fragment): lac repressor; lacI; The lac repressor binds to the lac operator to inhibit transcription in E. coli. This inhibition can be relieved by adding lactose or isopropyl-β-D-thiogalactopyranoside (IPTG).
   4239..4260    +  protein_bind   CAP binding site: CAP binding activates transcription in the presence of cAMP. E. coli catabolite activator protein
   4275..4305    +  promoter       lac promoter: promoter for the E. coli lac operon
   4313..4329    +  protein_bind   lac operator: The lac repressor binds to the lac operator to inhibit transcription in E. coli. This inhibition can be relieved by adding lactose or isopropyl-β-D-thiogalactopyranoside (IPTG). lac repressor encoded by lacI
   4379..130     -  repeat_region  AAV2 ITR (fragment) (across the origin): inverted terminal repeat of adeno-associated virus serotype 2 inverted
