[The description below was written by a language model from this plasmid's Addgene catalogue record and pLannotate feature annotations shown in this document.]
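Description:
pEMS2158 is a promoterless, single-stranded AAV2-based transfer plasmid (4,379 bp) designed as a recipient vector: a candidate promoter is cloned into a multiple cloning site upstream of an Emerald GFP reporter, and the resulting cassette can then be packaged into recombinant AAV for delivery to mammalian cells. The catalogue lists it as a mammalian expression/AAV vector with a synthetic insert and explicitly no promoter. The depositor's comment about a minipromoter location appears generic to the plasmid series, since no promoter is annotated in this construct.

In the feature table, two AAV2 inverted terminal repeats (both annotated as fragments, one spanning the sequence origin) bracket the payload and provide the cis signals needed for genome replication and encapsidation when rep, cap and helper functions are supplied in trans. Between them, the unannotated stretch following the left ITR presumably holds the MCS, although it is not itself called as a feature. This is followed by a chimeric β-globin/immunoglobulin heavy chain intron, which generally enhances transcript processing and expression, then the mammalian codon-optimised EmGFP coding sequence and an SV40 polyadenylation signal with an adjoining remnant of large T antigen sequence. Outside the ITRs, the backbone carries a ColE1/pUC-type origin, an f1 origin, the ampicillin resistance gene with its own promoter, and leftover lac elements (lacZα and lacI fragments, CAP site, lac promoter and operator) from the parental cloning vector. The record notes low-copy behaviour and a recombination-deficient host strain, consistent with the instability of ITRs in bacteria.

The associated publication concerns MiniPromoters driving cell-type-specific expression in the retina, so this plasmid serves as the empty backbone and a negative control for testing such compact regulatory elements through EmGFP fluorescence.
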