Addgene plasmid #70119: pEMS2158
Purpose: Promoterless AAV plasmid with MCS to insert promoter for expression of EmGFP.
Depositing lab: Elizabeth Simpson. Depositing organization: University of British Columbia. Publication: New MiniPromoter Ple345 (NEFL) Drives Strong and Specific Expression in Retinal Ganglion Cells of Mouse and Primate Retina. Simpson E, Korecki AJ, Fornes O, McGill TJ, Cueva-Vargas JL, Agostinone J, Farkas RA, Hickmott JW, Lam SL, Mathelier A, Renner LM, Stoddard J, Zhou M, Di Polo A, Neuringer M, Wasserman WW. Hum Gene Ther. 2018 Jul 31. doi: 10.1089/hum.2018.118. PubMed 30062914.
Backbone
  Vector backbone: AAV2
  Vector type: Mammalian Expression, AAV
Growth in bacteria
  Bacterial resistance: Ampicillin, 100 μg/mL
  Growth temperature: 30°C
  Growth strain: NEB Stable
  Copy number: Low Copy
Gene/Insert
  Gene/Insert name: ssAAV-MCS-EmGFP (alt name: EmGFP)
  Species: Synthetic
  Promoter: Promoterless
  Cloning method: Restriction Enzyme; 5′ cloning site see map (unknown if destroyed); 3′ cloning site see map (unknown if destroyed)
  Sequencing primers: 5′ M13pUC-rev; 3′ EBV-rev
Terms and licenses: Academic/Nonprofit Terms; Industry Terms: Not Available to Industry
Depositor comments: Please see the annotated GenBank file and the additional image file for the specific location of the minipromoter in this plasmid
How to cite: pEMS2158 was a gift from Elizabeth Simpson (Addgene plasmid # 70119 ; http://n2t.net/addgene:70119 ; RRID:Addgene_70119)
