>Addgene plasmid #70119 | pEMS2158 | addgene partial sequence | sequence record 128000 | EBV-rev 5'-GTGGTTTGTCCAAACTCATC-3'
AGGACCATGTGATCGCGCTTCTCGTTGGGGTCTTTGCTCANGGCGGACTGGGTGCTCAGGTAGTGGTTGT
CGGGCAGCAGCACGGGGCCGTCGCCGATGGGGGTGTTCTGCTGGTAGTGGTCGGCGAGCTGCACGCTGCC
GTCCTCGATGTTGTGGCGGGTCTTGAAGTTCACCTTGATGCCGTTCTTCTGCTTGTCGGCGGTGATATAG
ACCTTGTGGCTGTTGTAGTTGTACTCCAGCTTGTGCCCCAGGATGTTGCCGTCCTCCTTGAAGTCGATGC
CCTTCAGCTCGATGCGGTTCACCAGGGTGTCGCCCTCGAACTTCACCTCGGCGCGGGTCTTGTAGTTGCC
GTCGTCCTTGAAGAAGATGGTGCGCTCCTGGACGTAGCCTTCGGGCATGGCGGACTTGAAGAAGTCGTGC
TGCTTCATGTGGTCGGGGTAGCGGGCGAAGCACTGCACGCCGTA
